>Addgene plasmid #126700 | pHAGE2-EF1aL-Cre-IRES-NeoR-W | addgene full sequence | sequence record 247055 | Addgene NGS Result
TGGAAGGGCTAATTCACTCCCAAAGAAGACAAGATATCCTTGATCTGTGGATCTACCACACACAAGGCTA
CTTCCCTGATTAGCAGAACTACACACCAGGGCCAGGGGTCAGATATCCACTGACCTTTGGATGGTGCTAC
AAGCTAGTACCAGTTGAGCCAGATAAGGTAGAAGAGGCCAATAAAGGAGAGAACACCAGCTTGTTACACC
CTGTGAGCCTGCATGGGATGGATGACCCGGAGAGAGAAGTGTTAGAGTGGAGGTTTGACAGCCGCCTAGC
ATTTCATCACGTGGCCCGAGAGCTGCATCCGGAGTACTTCAAGAACTGCTGATATCGAGCTTGCTACAAG
GGACTTTCCGCTGGGGACTTTCCAGGGAGGCGTGGCCTGGGCGGGACTGGGGAGTGGCGAGCCCTCAGAT
CCTGCATATAAGCAGCTGCTTTTTGCCTGTACTGGGTCTCTCTGGTTAGACCAGATCTGAGCCTGGGAGC
TCTCTGGCTAACTAGGGAACCCACTGCTTAAGCCTCAATAAAGCTTGCCTTGAGTGCTTCAAGTAGTGTG
TGCCCGTCTGTTGTGTGACTCTGGTAACTAGAGATCCCTCAGACCCTTTTAGTCAGTGTGGAAAATCTCT
AGCAGTGGCGCCCGAACAGGGACTTGAAAGCGAAAGGGAAACCAGAGGAGCTCTCTCGACGCAGGACTCG
GCTTGCTGAAGCGCGCACGGCAAGAGGCGAGGGGCGGCGACTGGTGAGTACGCCAAAAATTTTGACTAGC
GGAGGCTAGAAGGAGAGAGATGGGTGCGAGAGCGTCAGTATTAAGCGGGGGAGAATTAGATCGCGATGGG
AAAAAATTCGGTTAAGGCCAGGGGGAAAGAAAAAATATAAATTAAAACATATAGTATGGGCAAGCAGGGA
GCTAGAACGATTCGCAGTTAATCCTGGCCTGTTAGAAACATCAGAAGGCTGTAGACAAATACTGGGACAG
CTACAACCATCCCTTCAGACAGGATCAGAAGAACTTAGATCATTATATAATACAGTAGCAACCCTCTATT
GTGTGCATCAAAGGATAGAGATAAAAGACACCAAGGAAGCTTTAGACAAGATAGAGGAAGAGCAAAACAA
AAGTAAGACCACCGCACAGCAAGCGGCCGGCCGCTGATCTTCAGACCTGGAGGAGGAGATATGAGGGACA
ATTGGAGAAGTGAATTATATAAATATAAAGTAGTAAAAATTGAACCATTAGGAGTAGCACCCACCAAGGC
AAAGAGAAGAGTGGTGCAGAGAGAAAAAAGAGCAGTGGGAATAGGAGCTTTGTTCCTTGGGTTCTTGGGA
GCAGCAGGAAGCACTATGGGCGCAGCGTCAATGACGCTGACGGTACAGGCCAGACAATTATTGTCTGGTA
TAGTGCAGCAGCAGAACAATTTGCTGAGGGCTATTGAGGCGCAACAGCATCTGTTGCAACTCACAGTCTG
GGGCATCAAGCAGCTCCAGGCAAGAATCCTGGCTGTGGAAAGATACCTAAAGGATCAACAGCTCCTGGGG
ATTTGGGGTTGCTCTGGAAAACTCATTTGCACCACTGCTGTGCCTTGGAATGCTAGTTGGAGTAATAAAT
CTCTGGAACAGATTTGGAATCACACGACCTGGATGGAGTGGGACAGAGAAATTAACAATTACACAAGCTT
AATACACTCCTTAATTGAAGAATCGCAAAACCAGCAAGAAAAGAATGAACAAGAATTATTGGAATTAGAT
AAATGGGCAAGTTTGTGGAATTGGTTTAACATAACAAATTGGCTGTGGTATATAAAATTATTCATAATGA
TAGTAGGAGGCTTGGTAGGTTTAAGAATAGTTTTTGCTGTACTTTCTATAGTGAATAGAGTTAGGCAGGG
ATATTCACCATTATCGTTTCAGACCCACCTCCCAACCCCGAGGGGACCCGACAGGCCCGAAGGAATAGAA
GAAGAAGGTGGAGAGAGAGACAGAGACAGATCCATTCGATTAGTGAACGGATCTCGACGGTATCGCCGAA
TTCACAAATGGCAGTATTCATCCACAATTTTAAAAGAAAAGGGGGGATTGGGGGGTACAGTGCAGGGGAA
AGAATAGTAGACATAATAGCAACAGACATACAAACTAAAGAATTACAAAAACAAATTACAAAAATTCAAA
ATTTTCGGGTTTATTACAGGGACAGCAGAGATCCAGTTTGGACTAGTCGTGAGGCTCCGGTGCCCGTCAG
TGGGCAGAGCGCACATCGCCCACAGTCCCCGAGAAGTTGGGGGGAGGGGTCGGCAATTGAACCGGTGCCT
AGAGAAGGTGGCGCGGGGTAAACTGGGAAAGTGATGTCGTGTACTGGCTCCGCCTTTTTCCCGAGGGTGG
GGGAGAACCGTATATAAGTGCAGTAGTCGCCGTGAACGTTCTTTTTCGCAACGGGTTTGCCGCCAGAACA
CAGGTAAGTGCCGTGTGTGGTTCCCGCGGGCCTGGCCTCTTTACGGGTTATGGCCCTTGCGTGCCTTGAA
TTACTTCCACCTGGCTGCAGTACGTGATTCTTGATCCCGAGCTTCGGGTTGGAAGTGGGTGGGAGAGTTC
GAGGCCTTGCGCTTAAGGAGCCCCTTCGCCTCGTGCTTGAGTTGAGGCCTGGCCTGGGCGCTGGGGCCGC
CGCGTGCGAATCTGGTGGCACCTTCGCGCCTGTCTCGCTGCTTTCGATAAGTCTCTAGCCATTTAAAATT
TTTGATGACCTGCTGCGACGCTTTTTTTCTGGCAAGATAGTCTTGTAAATGCGGGCCAAGATCTGCACAC
TGGTATTTCGGTTTTTGGGGCCGCGGGCGGCGACGGGGCCCGTGCGTCCCAGCGCACATGTTCGGCGAGG
CGGGGCCTGCGAGCGCGGCCACCGAGAATCGGACGGGGGTAGTCTCAAGCTGGCCGGCCTGCTCTGGTGC
CTGGCCTCGCGCCGCCGTGTATCGCCCCGCCCTGGGCGGCAAGGCTGGCCCGGTCGGCACCAGTTGCGTG
AGCGGAAAGATGGCCGCTTCCCGGCCCTGCTGCAGGGAGCTCAAAATGGAGGACGCGGCGCTCGGGAGAG
CGGGCGGGTGAGTCACCCACACAAAGGAAAAGGGCCTTTCCGTCCTCAGCCGTCGCTTCATGTGACTCCA
CGGAGTACCGGGCGCCGTCCAGGCACCTCGATTAGTTCTCGAGCTTTTGGAGTACGTCGTCTTTAGGTTG
GGGGGAGGGGTTTTATGCGATGGAGTTTCCCCACACTGAGTGGGTGGAGACTGAAGTTAGGCCAGCTTGG
CACTTGATGTAATTCTCCTTGGAATTTGCCCTTTTTGAGTTTGGATCTTGGTTCATTCTCAAGCCTCAGA
CAGTGGTTCAAAGTTTTTTTCTTCCATTTCAGGTGTCGTGAAGCGGCCGCCATGGGCACACGACTCCCCA
AGAAGAGGAAGGTGTCCAATTTACTGACCGTACACCAAAATTTGCCTGCATTACCGGTCGATGCAACGAG
TGATGAGGTTCGCAAGAACCTGATGGACATGTTCAGGGATCGCCAGGCGTTTTCTGAGCATACCTGGAAA
ATGCTTCTGTCCGTTTGCCGGTCGTGGGCGGCATGGTGCAAGTTGAATAACCGGAAATGGTTTCCCGCAG
AACCTGAAGATGTTCGAGATTATCTTCTATATCTTCAGGCGCGCGGTCTGGCAGTAAAAACTATCCAGCA
ACATTTGGGCCAGCTAAACATGCTTCATCGTCGGTCCGGGCTGCCACGACCAAGTGACAGCAATGCTGTT
TCACTGGTTATGCGGCGGATCCGAAAAGAAAACGTTGATGCCGGTGAACGTGCAAAACAGGCTCTAGCGT
TCGAACGCACTGATTTCGACCAGGTTCGTTCACTCATGGAAAATAGCGATCGCTGCCAGGATATACGTAA
TCTGGCATTTCTGGGGATTGCTTATAACACCCTGTTACGTATAGCCGAAATTGCCAGGATCAGGGTTAAA
GATATCTCACGTACTGACGGTGGGAGAATGTTAATCCATATTGGCAGAACGAAAACGCTGGTTAGCACCG
CAGGTGTAGAGAAGGCACTTAGCCTGGGGGTAACTAAACTGGTCGAGCGATGGATTTCCGTCTCTGGTGT
AGCTGATGATCCGAATAACTACCTGTTTTGCCGGGTCAGAAAAAATGGTGTTGCCGCGCCATCTGCCACC
AGCCAGCTATCAACTCGCGCCCTGGAAGGGATTTTTGAAGCAACTCATCGATTGATTTACGGCGCTAAGG
ATGACTCTGGTCAGAGATACCTGGCCTGGTCTGGACACAGTGCCCGTGTCGGAGCCGCGCGAGATATGGC
CCGCGCTGGAGTTTCAATACCGGAGATCATGCAAGCTGGTGGCTGGACCAATGTAAATATTGTCATGAAC
TATATCCGTAACCTGGATAGTGAAACAGGGGCAATGGTGCGCCTGCTGGAAGATGGCGATTAGAGATCCC
TCCCCCCCCCCTAACGTTACTGGCCGAAGCCGCTTGGAATAAGGCCGGTGTGCGTTTGTCTATATGTTAT
TTTCCACCATATTGCCGTCTTTTGGCAATGTGAGGGCCCGGAAACCTGGCCCTGTCTTCTTGACGAGCAT
TCCTAGGGGTCTTTCCCCTCTCGCCAAAGGAATGCAAGGTCTGTTGAATGTCGTGAAGGAAGCAGTTCCT
CTGGAAGCTTCTTGAAGACAAACAACGTCTGTAGCGACCCTTTGCAGGCAGCGGAACCCCCCACCTGGCG
ACAGGTGCCTCTGCGGCCAAAAGCCACGTGTATAAGATACACCTGCAAAGGCGGCACAACCCCAGTGCCA
CGTTGTGAGTTGGATAGTTGTGGAAAGAGTCAAATGGCTCTCCTCAAGCGTATTCAACAAGGGGCTGAAG
GATGCCCAGAAGGTACCCCATTGTATGGGATCTGATCTGGGGCCTCGGTGCACATGCTTTACATGTGTTT
AGTCGAGGTTAAAAAAACGTCTAGGCCCCCCGAACCACGGGGACGTGGTTTTCCTTTGAAAAACACGATG
ATAATATGGCCACACATATGATGATTGAACAAGATGGATTGCACGCAGGTTCTCCGGCCGCTTGGGTGGA
GAGGCTATTCGGCTATGACTGGGCACAACAGACAATCGGCTGCTCTGATGCCGCCGTGTTCCGGCTGTCA
GCGCAGGGGCGCCCGGTTCTTTTTGTCAAGACCGACCTGTCCGGTGCCCTGAATGAACTGCAGGACGAGG
CAGCGCGGCTATCGTGGCTGGCCACGACGGGCGTTCCTTGCGCAGCTGTGCTCGACGTTGTCACTGAAGC
GGGAAGGGACTGGCTGCTATTGGGCGAAGTGCCGGGGCAGGATCTCCTGTCATCTCACCTTGCTCCTGCC
GAGAAAGTATCCATCATGGCTGATGCAATGCGGCGGCTGCATACGCTTGATCCGGCTACCTGCCCATTCG
ACCACCAAGCGAAACATCGCATCGAGCGAGCACGTACTCGGATGGAAGCCGGTCTTGTCGATCAGGATGA
TCTGGACGAAGAGCATCAGGGGCTCGCGCCAGCCGAACTGTTCGCCAGGCTCAAGGCGCGCATGCCCGAC
GGCGAGGATCTCGTCGTGACCCATGGCGATGCCTGCTTGCCGAATATCATGGTGGAAAATGGCCGCTTTT
CTGGATTCATCGACTGTGGCCGGCTGGGTGTGGCGGACCGCTATCAGGACATAGCGTTGGCTACCCGTGA
TATTGCTGAAGAGCTTGGCGGCGAATGGGCTGACCGCTTCCTCGTGCTTTACGGTATCGCCGCTCCCGAT
TCGCAGCGCATCGCCTTCTATCGCCTTCTTGACGAGTTCTTCTGAATCGATAGATCCTAATCAACCTCTG
GATTACAAAATTTGTGAAAGATTGACTGGTATTCTTAACTATGTTGCTCCTTTTACGCTATGTGGATACG
CTGCTTTAATGCCTTTGTATCATGCTATTGCTTCCCGTATGGCTTTCATTTTCTCCTCCTTGTATAAATC
CTGGTTGCTGTCTCTTTATGAGGAGTTGTGGCCCGTTGTCAGGCAACGTGGCGTGGTGTGCACTGTGTTT
GCTGACGCAACCCCCACTGGTTGGGGCATTGCCACCACCTGTCAGCTCCTTTCCGGGACTTTCGCTTTCC
CCCTCCCTATTGCCACGGCGGAACTCATCGCCGCCTGCCTTGCCCGCTGCTGGACAGGGGCTCGGCTGTT
GGGCACTGACAATTCCGTGGTGTTGTCGGGGAAATCATCGTCCTTTCCTTGGCTGCTCGCCTGTGTTGCC
ACCTGGATTCTGCGCGGGACGTCCTTCTGCTACGTCCCTTCGGCCCTCAATCCAGCGGACCTTCCTTCCC
GCGGCCTGCTGCCGGCTCTGCGGCCTCTTCCGCGTCTTCGCCTTCGCCCTCAGACGAGTCGGATCTCCCT
TTGGGCCGCCTCCCCGCCTGGTACCTTTAAGACCAATGACTTACAAGGCAGCTGTAGATCTTAGCCACTT
TTTAAAAGAAAAGGGGGGACTGGAAGGGCTAATTCACTCCCAACGAAGACAAGATCACCTGCAGGACAGG
CGCGCCCTGCTTTTTGCTTGTACTGGGTCTCTCTGGTTAGACCAGATCTGAGCCTGGGAGCTCTCTGGCT
AACTAGGGAACCCACTGCTTAAGCCTCAATAAAGCTTGCCTTGAGTGCTTCAAGTAGTGTGTGCCCGTCT
GTTGTGTGACTCTGGTAACTAGAGATCCCTCAGACCCTTTTAGTCAGTGTGGAAAATCTCTAGCACCCGG
GCGATTAAGGAAAGGGCTAGATCATTCTTGAAGACGAAAGGGCCTCGTGATACGCCTATTTTTATAGGTT
AATGTCATGATAATAATGGTTTCTTAGACGTCAGGTGGCACTTTTCGGGGAAATGTGCGCGGAACCCCTA
TTTGTTTATTTTTCTAAATACATTCAAATATGTATCCGCTCATGAGACAATAACCCTGATAAATGCTTCA
ATAATATTGAAAAAGGAAGAGTATGAGTATTCAACATTTCCGTGTCGCCCTTATTCCCTTTTTTGCGGCA
TTTTGCCTTCCTGTTTTTGCTCACCCAGAAACGCTGGTGAAAGTAAAAGATGCTGAAGATCAGTTGGGTG
CACGAGTGGGTTACATCGAACTGGATCTCAACAGCGGTAAGATCCTTGAGAGTTTTCGCCCCGAAGAACG
TTTTCCAATGATGAGCACTTTTAAAGTTCTGCTATGTGGCGCGGTATTATCCCGTGTTGACGCCGGGCAA
GAGCAACTCGGTCGCCGCATACACTATTCTCAGAATGACTTGGTTGAGTACTCACCAGTCACAGAAAAGC
ATCTTACGGATGGCATGACAGTAAGAGAATTATGCAGTGCTGCCATAACCATGAGTGATAACACTGCGGC
CAACTTACTTCTGACAACGATCGGAGGACCGAAGGAGCTAACCGCTTTTTTGCACAACATGGGGGATCAT
GTAACTCGCCTTGATCGTTGGGAACCGGAGCTGAATGAAGCCATACCAAACGACGAGCGTGACACCACGA
TGCCTGTAGCAATGGCAACAACGTTGCGCAAACTATTAACTGGCGAACTACTTACTCTAGCTTCCCGGCA
ACAATTAATAGACTGGATGGAGGCGGATAAAGTTGCAGGACCACTTCTGCGCTCGGCCCTTCCGGCTGGC
TGGTTTATTGCTGATAAATCTGGAGCCGGTGAGCGTGGGTCTCGCGGTATCATTGCAGCACTGGGGCCAG
ATGGTAAGCCCTCCCGTATCGTAGTTATCTACACGACGGGGAGTCAGGCAACTATGGATGAACGAAATAG
ACAGATCGCTGAGATAGGTGCCTCACTGATTAAGCATTGGTAACTGTCAGACCAAGTTTACTCATATATA
CTTTAGATTGATTTAAAACTTCATTTTTAATTTAAAAGGATCTAGGTGAAGATCCTTTTTGATAATCTCA
TGACCAAAATCCCTTAACGTGAGTTTTCGTTCCACTGAGCGTCAGACCCCGTAGAAAAGATCAAAGGATC
TTCTTGAGATCCTTTTTTTCTGCGCGTAATCTGCTGCTTGCAAACAAAAAAACCACCGCTACCAGCGGTG
GTTTGTTTGCCGGATCAAGAGCTACCAACTCTTTTTCCGAAGGTAACTGGCTTCAGCAGAGCGCAGATAC
CAAATACTGTTCTTCTAGTGTAGCCGTAGTTAGGCCACCACTTCAAGAACTCTGTAGCACCGCCTACATA
CCTCGCTCTGCTAATCCTGTTACCAGTGGCTGCTGCCAGTGGCGATAAGTCGTGTCTTACCGGGTTGGAC
TCAAGACGATAGTTACCGGATAAGGCGCAGCGGTCGGGCTGAACGGGGGGTTCGTGCACACAGCCCAGCT
TGGAGCGAACGACCTACACCGAACTGAGATACCTACAGCGTGAGCTATGAGAAAGCGCCACGCTTCCCGA
AGGGAGAAAGGCGGACAGGTATCCGGTAAGCGGCAGGGTCGGAACAGGAGAGCGCACGAGGGAGCTTCCA
GGGGGAAACGCCTGGTATCTTTATAGTCCTGTCGGGTTTCGCCACCTCTGACTTGAGCGTCGATTTTTGT
GATGCTCGTCAGGGGGGCGGAGCCTATGGAAAAACGCCAGCAACGCGGCCTTTTTACGGTTCCTGGCCTT
TTGCTGGCCTTTTGCTCACATGTTCTTTCCTGCGTTATCCCCTGATTCTGTGGATAACCGTATTACCGCC
TTTGAGTGAGCTGATACCGCTCGCCGCAGCCGAACGACCGAGCGCAGCGAGTCAGTGAGCGAGGAAGCGG
AAGAGCGCCCAATACGCAAACCGCCTCTCCCCGCGCGTTGGCCGATTCATTAATGCAGCAAGCTCATGGC
TGACTAATTTTTTTTATTTATGCAGAGGCCGAGGCCGCCTCGGCCTCTGAGCTATTCCAGAAGTAGTGAG
GAGGCTTTTTTGGAGGCCTAGGCTTTTGCAAAAAGCTCCCCGTGGCACGACAGGTTTCCCGACTGGAAAG
CGGGCAGTGAGCGCAACGCAATTAATGTGAGTTAGCTCACTCATTAGGCACCCCAGGCTTTACACTTTAT
GCTTCCGGCTCGTATGTTGTGTGGAATTGTGAGCGGATAACAATTTCACACAGGAAACAGCTATGACATG
ATTACGAATTTCACAAATAAAGCATTTTTTTCACTGCATTCTAGTTGTGGTTTGTCCAAACTCATCAATG
TATCTTATCATGTCTGGATCAACTGGATAACTCAAGCTAACCAAAATCATCCCAAACTTCCCACCCCATA
CCCTATTACCACTGCCAATTACCTGTGGTTTCATTTACTCTAAACCTGTGATTCCTCTGAATTATTTTCA
TTTTAAAGAAATTGTATTTGTTAAATATGTACTACAAACTTAGTAGT
Features (pLannotate 1.2.2; 24 found; start..end, strand, type, name):
    377..634     +  LTR            5' LTR (truncated): truncated 5' long terminal repeat (LTR) from HIV-1
    681..806     +  misc_feature   HIV-1 Ψ: packaging signal of human immunodeficiency virus type 1
    790..1128    +  CDS            HIV-1 gag (fragment): gag protein from human immunodeficiency virus 1; gag
   1303..1536    +  misc_feature   RRE: The Rev response element (RRE) of HIV-1 allows for Rev-dependent mRNA export from the nucleus to the cytoplasm.
   1913..2013    +  CDS            Rev (fragment): human immunodeficiency virus 1 (HIV-1) Rev protein; rev; enhances nuclear export of unspliced and incompletely spliced viral mRNAs
   2058..2175    +  misc_feature   cPPT/CTS: central polypurine tract and central termination sequence of HIV-1
   2223..3401    +  promoter       EF-1α promoter: strong constitutive promoter for human elongation factor EF-1α
   3443..4473    +  CDS            Cre (fragment): site-specific recombinase Cre is a site-specific recombinase from bacteriophage P1. Recombination occurs at loxP sequences.
   4582..5044    +  misc_feature   IRES: internal ribosome entry site (IRES) of the encephalomyocarditis virus (EMCV)
   5061..5852    +  CDS            neo: KKA2_KLEPN - Also known as kan, nptII. Experimental evidence at protein level: Swiss-Prot protein existence level 1. Resistance to kanamycin, neomycin, paromomycin, ribostamycin, butirosin and gentamicin B. From Klebsiella pneumoniae.
   5869..6457    +  misc_feature   WPRE: woodchuck hepatitis virus posttranscriptional regulatory element
   6452..6562    +  CDS            nef (fragment): NEF_SIVS4 - Experimental evidence at protein level: Swiss-Prot protein existence level 1. Interferes with TCR signaling from the cell membrane. Interacts with CD247/TCRZ (TCR zeta chain) and exert potent down- regulation of cell surface TCR/CD3 complexes. From Simian immunodeficiency virus (isolate F236/smH4) (SIV-sm) (Simian immunodeficiency virus sooty mangabey monkey).
   6605..6785    +  LTR            5' LTR (truncated): truncated 5' long terminal repeat (LTR) from HIV-1
   6918..7022    +  promoter       AmpR promoter: bla
   7023..7883    +  CDS            AmpR: β-lactamase; bla; confers resistance to ampicillin, carbenicillin, and related antibiotics
   8054..8642    +  rep_origin     ori: high-copy-number ColE1/pMB1/pBR322/pUC origin of replication
   8825..8879    +  CDS            lacI (fragment): lac repressor; lacI; The lac repressor binds to the lac operator to inhibit transcription in E. coli. This inhibition can be relieved by adding lactose or isopropyl-β-D-thiogalactopyranoside (IPTG).
   8885..8978    +  rep_origin     SV40 ori (fragment): SV40 origin of replication
   9003..9040    +  CDS            lacI (fragment): lac repressor; lacI; The lac repressor binds to the lac operator to inhibit transcription in E. coli. This inhibition can be relieved by adding lactose or isopropyl-β-D-thiogalactopyranoside (IPTG).
   9053..9074    +  protein_bind   CAP binding site: CAP binding activates transcription in the presence of cAMP. E. coli catabolite activator protein
   9089..9119    +  promoter       lac promoter: promoter for the E. coli lac operon
   9127..9143    +  protein_bind   lac operator: The lac repressor binds to the lac operator to inhibit transcription in E. coli. This inhibition can be relieved by adding lactose or isopropyl-β-D-thiogalactopyranoside (IPTG). lac repressor encoded by lacI
   9177..9260    +  polyA_signal   SV40 poly(A) signal (fragment): SV40 polyadenylation signal
   9427..329     +  CDS            nef (fragment) (across the origin): NEF_HV1BR - Experimental evidence at protein level: Swiss-Prot protein existence level 1. Extracellular Nef protein targets CD4(+) T-lymphocytes for apoptosis by interacting with CXCR4 surface receptors (PubMed:14990729). From Human immunodeficiency virus type 1 group M subtype B (isolate BRU/LAI) (HIV-1).
