[The description below was written by a language model from this plasmid's Addgene catalogue record and pLannotate feature annotations shown in this document.]
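Description:
pHAGE2-EF1aL-Cre-IRES-NeoR-W is an HIV-1-derived lentiviral transfer plasmid of about 9.4 kb, built on the pHAGE2 backbone, for co-expressing Cre recombinase and a neomycin resistance gene in mammalian cells. It can be packaged into lentivirus or transfected directly as a plasmid. In bacteria it replicates from a high-copy ColE1/pUC-type origin and carries a β-lactamase (AmpR) cassette. The catalogue lists both ampicillin and kanamycin as bacterial resistances, the latter presumably reflecting the neo (nptII) coding sequence in the payload, although no dedicated bacterial promoter for it is annotated.

The viral portion contains the elements expected of a lentiviral transfer vector. A 5' LTR is followed by the Ψ packaging signal running into a gag fragment, the Rev response element for Rev-dependent nuclear export of the genomic RNA, and the cPPT/CTS, which aids nuclear import of the reverse-transcribed genome. A second, shorter LTR annotation closes the cassette. The short nef and Rev fragments in the table are residual HIV-derived sequence rather than functional genes.

Between the LTRs, the human EF-1α promoter drives a single bicistronic transcript. Cre from bacteriophage P1, carrying an N-terminal SV40 nuclear localization signal, is translated cap-dependently, and the EMCV IRES initiates translation of the downstream neo gene. Cells expressing Cre can therefore be enriched by G418 selection. A WPRE after neo enhances transcript stability and expression. The Cre-IRES segment sits between retained NotI and NdeI sites.

The construct is suited to excising or recombining loxP-flanked sequences, and the associated publication concerns differentiation of human pluripotent stem cells into lung alveolar epithelial cells.
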