Addgene plasmid #126700: pHAGE2-EF1aL-Cre-IRES-NeoR-W
Purpose: lentiviral or plasmid based co-expression of Cre recombinase and a neomycin resistance cassette
Depositing lab: Darrell Kotton. Depositing organization: Boston University Medical Campus. Publication: Differentiation of Human Pluripotent Stem Cells into Functional Lung Alveolar Epithelial Cells. Jacob A, Morley M, Hawkins F, McCauley KB, Jean JC, Heins H, Na CL, Weaver TE, Vedaie M, Hurley K, Hinds A, Russo SJ, Kook S, Zacharias W, Ochs M, Traber K, Quinton LJ, Crane A, Davis BR, White FV, Wambach J, Whitsett JA, Cole FS, Morrisey EE, Guttentag SH, Beers MF, Kotton DN. Cell Stem Cell. 2017 Oct 5;21(4):472-488.e10. doi: 10.1016/j.stem.2017.08.014. Epub 2017 Sep 28. PubMed 28965766.
Backbone
  Vector backbone: pHAGE2
  Backbone manufacturer: Derived in Kotton lab
  Backbone size w/o insert (bp): 7830
  Vector type: Lentiviral, Cre/Lox
Growth in bacteria
  Bacterial resistance: Ampicillin and Kanamycin, 100 & 50 μg/mL
  Growth temperature: 37°C
  Growth strain: NEB Stable
  Copy number: High Copy
Gene/Insert
  Gene/Insert name: Cre-IRES
  Species: bacteriophage P1, EMCV
  Insert size (bp): 1600
  Promoter: Ef1a
  Tag / fusion protein: SV40 NLS (N terminal on insert)
  Cloning method: Restriction Enzyme; 5′ cloning site NotI (not destroyed); 3′ cloning site NdeI (not destroyed)
Terms and licenses: Academic/Nonprofit Terms; Industry Terms: Not Available to Industry
How to cite: pHAGE2-EF1aL-Cre-IRES-NeoR-W was a gift from Darrell Kotton (Addgene plasmid # 126700 ; http://n2t.net/addgene:126700 ; RRID:Addgene_126700)
