>Addgene plasmid #126700 | pHAGE2-EF1aL-Cre-IRES-NeoR-W | depositor partial sequence | sequence record 242530 | Ef1a Promoter
GGCTCCGGTGCCCGTCAGTGGGCAGAGCGCACATCGCCCACAGTCCCCGAGAAGTTGGGGGGAGGGGTCG
GCAATTGAACCGGTGCCTAGAGAAGGTGGCGCGGGGTAAACTGGGAAAGTGATGTCGTGTACTGGCTCCG
CCTTTTTCCCGAGGGTGGGGGAGAACCGTATATAAGTGCAGTAGTCGCCGTGAACGTTCTTTTTCGCAAC
GGGTTTGCCGCCAGAACACAGGTAAGTGCCGTGTGTGGTTCCCGCGGGCCTGGCCTCTTTACGGGTTATG
GCCCTTGCGTGCCTTGAATTACTTCCACCTGGCTGCAGTACGTGATTCTTGATCCCGAGCTTCGGGTTGG
AAGTGGGTGGGAGAGTTCGAGGCCTTGCGCTTAAGGAGCCCCTTCGCCTCGTGCTTGAGTTGAGGCCTGG
CCTGGGCGCTGGGGCCGCCGCGTGCGAATCTGGTGGCACCTTCGCGCCTGTCTCGCTGCTTTCGATAAGT
CTCTAGCCATTTAAAATTTTTGATGACCTGCTGCGACGCTTTTTTTCTGGCAAGATAGTCTTGTAAATGC
GGGCCAAGATCTGCACACTGGTATTTCGGTTTTTGGGGCCGCGGGCGGCGACGGGGCCCGTGCGTCCCAG
CGCACATGTTCGGCGAGGCGGGGCCTGCGAGCGCGGCCACCGAGAATCGGACGGGGGTAGTCTCAAGCTG
GCCGGCCTGCTCTGGTGCCTGGCCTCGCGCCGCCGTGTATCGCCCCGCCCTGGGCGGCAAGGCTGGCCCG
GTCGGCACCAGTTGCGTGAGCGGAAAGATGGCCGCTTCCCGGCCCTGCTGCAGGGAGCTCAAAATGGAGG
ACGCGGCGCTCGGGAGAGCGGGCGGGTGAGTCACCCACACAAAGGAAAAGGGCCTTTCCGTCCTCAGCCG
TCGCTTCATGTGACTCCACGGAGTACCGGGCGCCGTCCAGGCACCTCGATTAGTTCTCGAGCTTTTGGAG
TACGTCGTCTTTAGGTTGGGGGGAGGGGTTTTATGCGATGGAGTTTCCCCACACTGAGTGGGTGGAGACT
GAAGTTAGGCCAGCTTGGCACTTGATGTAATTCTCCTTGGAATTTGCCCTTTTTGAGTTTGGATCTTGGT
TCATTCTCAAGCCTCAGACAGTGGTTCAAAGTTTTTTTCTTCCATTTCAGGTGTCGTGA
