>Addgene plasmid #126700 | pHAGE2-EF1aL-Cre-IRES-NeoR-W | depositor partial sequence | sequence record 242531 | Cre-IRES
TCCAATTTACTGACCGTACACCAAAATTTGCCTGCATTACCGGTCGATGCAACGAGTGATGAGGTTCGCA
AGAACCTGATGGACATGTTCAGGGATCGCCAGGCGTTTTCTGAGCATACCTGGAAAATGCTTCTGTCCGT
TTGCCGGTCGTGGGCGGCATGGTGCAAGTTGAATAACCGGAAATGGTTTCCCGCAGAACCTGAAGATGTT
CGCGATTATCTTCTATATCTTCAGGCGCGCGGTCTGGCAGTAAAAACTATCCAGCAACATTTGGGCCAGC
TAAACATGCTTCATCGTCGGTCCGGGCTGCCACGACCAAGTGACAGCAATGCTGTTTCACTGGTTATGCG
GCGGATCCGAAAAGAAAACGTTGATGCCGGTGAACGTGCAAAACAGGCTCTAGCGTTCGAACGCACTGAT
TTCGACCAGGTTCGTTCACTCATGGAAAATAGCGATCGCTGCCAGGATATACGTAATCTGGCATTTCTGG
GGATTGCTTATAACACCCTGTTACGTATAGCCGAAATTGCCAGGATCAGGGTTAAAGATATCTCACGTAC
TGACGGTGGGAGAATGTTAATCCATATTGGCAGAACGAAAACGCTGGTTAGCACCGCAGGTGTAGAGAAG
GCACTTAGCCTGGGGGTAACTAAACTGGTCGAGCGATGGATTTCCGTCTCTGGTGTAGCTGATGATCCGA
ATAACTACCTGTTTTGCCGGGTCAGAAAAAATGGTGTTGCCGCGCCATCTGCCACCAGCCAGCTATCAAC
TCGCGCCCTGGAAGGGATTTTTGAAGCAACTCATCGATTGATTTACGGCGCTAAGGATGACTCTGGTCAG
AGATACCTGGCCTGGTCTGGACACAGTGCCCGTGTCGGAGCCGCGCGAGATATGGCCCGCGCTGGAGTTT
CAATACCGGAGATCATGCAAGCTGGTGGCTGGACCAATGTAAATATTGTCATGAACTATATCCGTAACCT
GGATAGTGAAACAGGGGCAATGGTGCGCCTGCTGGAAGATGGCGATTAGAGATCCCTCCCCCCCCCCTAA
CGTTACTGGCCGAAGCCGCTTGGAATAAGGCCGGTGTGCGTTTGTCTATATGTTATTTTCCACCATATTG
CCGTCTTTTGGCAATGTGAGGGCCCGGAAACCTGGCCCTGTCTTCTTGACGAGCATTCCTAGGGGTCTTT
CCCCTCTCGCCAAAGGAATGCAAGGTCTGTTGAATGTCGTGAAGGAAGCAGTTCCTCTGGAAGCTTCTTG
AAGACAAACAACGTCTGTAGCGACCCTTTGCAGGCAGCGGAACCCCCCACCTGGCGACAGGTGCCTCTGC
GGCCAAAAGCCACGTGTATAAGATACACCTGCAAAGGCGGCACAACCCCAGTGCCACGTTGTGAGTTGGA
TAGTTGTGGAAAGAGTCAAATGGCTCTCCTCAAGCGTATTCAACAAGGGGCTGAAGGATGCCCAGAAGGT
ACCCCATTGTATGGGATCTGATCTGGGGCCTCGGTGCACATGCTTTACATGTGTTTAGTCGAGGTTAAAA
AAACGTCTAGGCCCCCCGAACCACGGGGACGTGGTTTTCCTTTGAAAAACACGATGATAA
